>Addgene plasmid #173868 | mVenus-NES-SspB-C3Gcat-P2A-iLIDcaax | addgene full sequence | sequence record 341717 | Addgene NGS Result
ATAACCGTATTACCGCCATGCATTAGTTATTAATAGTAATCAATTACGGGGTCATTAGTTCATAGCCCAT
ATATGGAGTTCCGCGTTACATAACTTACGGTAAATGGCCCGCCTGGCTGACCGCCCAACGACCCCCGCCC
ATTGACGTCAATAATGACGTATGTTCCCATAGTAACGCCAATAGGGACTTTCCATTGACGTCAATGGGTG
GAGTATTTACGGTAAACTGCCCACTTGGCAGTACATCAAGTGTATCATATGCCAAGTACGCCCCCTATTG
ACGTCAATGACGGTAAATGGCCCGCCTGGCATTATGCCCAGTACATGACCTTATGGGACTTTCCTACTTG
GCAGTACATCTACGTATTAGTCATCGCTATTACCATGGTGATGCGGTTTTGGCAGTACATCAATGGGCGT
GGATAGCGGTTTGACTCACGGGGATTTCCAAGTCTCCACCCCATTGACGTCAATGGGAGTTTGTTTTGGC
ACCAAAATCAACGGGACTTTCCAAAATGTCGTAACAACTCCGCCCCATTGACGCAAATGGGCGGTAGGCG
TGTACGGTGGGAGGTCTATATAAGCAGAGCTGGTTTAGTGAACCGTCAGATCCGCTAGCGCTACCGGTCG
CCACCATGGTGAGCAAGGGCGAGGAGCTGTTCACCGGGGTGGTGCCCATCCTGGTCGAGCTGGACGGCGA
CGTAAACGGCCACAAGTTCAGCGTGTCCGGCGAGGGCGAGGGCGATGCCACCTACGGCAAGCTGACCCTG
AAGTTCATCAGCACCACCGGCAAGCTGCCCGTGCCCTGGCCCACCCTCGTGACCACCCTCGGCTACGGCC
TGCAGTGCTTCGCCCGCTACCCCGACCACATGAAGCAGCACGACTTCTTCAAGTCCGCCATGCCCGAAGG
CTACGTCCAGGAGCGCACCATCTTCTTCAAGGACGACGGCAACTACAAGACCCGCGCCGAGGTGAAGTTC
GAGGGCGACACCCTGGTGAACCGCATCGAGCTGAAGGGCATCGACTTCAAGGAGGACGGCAACATCCTGG
GGCACAAGCTGGAGTACAACTACAACAGCCACAACGTCTATATCACCGCCGACAAGCAGAAGAACGGCAT
CAAGGCAAACTTCAAGATCCGCCACAACATCGAGGACGGCGGCGTGCAGCTCGCCGACCACTACCAGCAG
AACACCCCCATCGGCGACGGCCCCGTGCTGCTGCCCGACAACCACTACCTGAGCTACCAGTCCAAACTGA
GCAAAGACCCCAACGAGAAGCGCGATCACATGGTCCTGCTGGAGTTCGTGACCGCCGCCGGGATCACTCT
CGGCATGGACGAGCTGTACAAGTTCGGCATTGATCTGAGCGGCCTGACCCTGGGTACCAGTGCTGGAGGT
AGCTCCCCGAAACGCCCTAAGCTGCTGCGTGAATATTACGATTGGCTGGTTGATAACAGCTTTACCCCAT
ATCTGGTGGTGGATGCCACATACCTGGGCGTGAACGTGCCCGTGGAGTATGTGAAAGACGGTCAGATCGT
GCTGAATCTGTCTGCAAGTGCGACCGGCAACCTGCAACTGACAAATGATTTTATCCAGTTCAACGCCCGC
TTTAAGGGCGTGTCTCGTGAACTGTATATCCCGATGGGTGCCGCTCTGGCCATTTACGCTCGCGAGAACG
GCGATGGTGTGATGTTCGAACCAGAAGAAATCTATGACGAGCTGAATATTGGTCTCGACAGTGCTGGAGG
TAGTGCTGGAGGTTCAGCTGGTGGACTCGAGGATGACGGGCCGGACGTCCGCGGAGGATCTGGGGACATC
TTACTGGTCCATGCTACTGAGACTGACAGGAAAGATTTGGTGTTGTACTGCGAGGCATTCCTGACCACCT
ACAGGACCTTCATCTCCCCAGAGGAGCTCATCAAGAAGCTGCAGTACAGATATGAGAAATTCTCTCCCTT
TGCCGACACATTCAAGAAGCGCGTCAGCAAGAACACGTTCTTCGTGCTGGTACGGGTGGTGGATGAGCTC
TGCCTGGTGGAGTTGACAGAAGAGATCCTGAAGCTGCTGATGGAACTGGTCTTCCGCCTGGTGTGCAATG
GGGAGCTGAGCCTGGCCCGTGTGCTCCGGAAGAACATCCTGGACAAGGTGGACCAGAAGAAGCTACTCAG
GTGTGCCACCTCCAGCCAGCCCCTGGCAGCCCGGGGGGTAGCAGCCAGGCCGGGGACCTTGCACGACTTT
CACAGCCATGAGATAGCGGAGCAGCTAACGCTGCTGGATGCTGAGCTCTTCTATAAAATAGAGATTCCTG
AGGTTTTGCTTTGGGCAAAAGAGCAGAATGAGGAGAAGAGCCCCAACTTGACCCAGTTCACGGAGCACTT
CAACAACATGTCCTACTGGGTCCGGTCCATAATCATGTTACAGGAAAAGGCCCAGGACAGGGAACGGCTG
CTCTTGAAGTTCATCAAGATCATGAAGCACTTGCGGAAGCTGAATAACTTCAACTCCTACTTGGCCATCC
TCTCTGCCCTGGACTCGGCGCCCATCCGCAGGCTGGAGTGGCAGAAGCAGACTTCAGAGGGCCTGGCCGA
GTACTGCACACTGATCGACAGCTCGTCCTCCTTCCGAGCCTACCGGGCCGCCCTCTCGGAGGTGGAACCG
CCGTGCATCCCGTACCTGGGGCTGATCCTGCAGGACCTGACCTTCGTTCACCTGGGAAACCCAGACTACA
TCGACGGGAAAGTGAACTTCTCCAAGCGGTGGCAGCAGTTCAACATCCTCGACAGCATGCGCTGCTTCCA
GCAGGCGCACTATGACATGCGGAGGAACGACGACATTATAAACTTCTTCAATGACTTCAGTGACCACCTG
GCTGAGGAGGCCCTATGGGAACTGTCTCTGAAAATTAAACCCAGGAACATAACAAGGAGAAAAACAGACC
GGGAAGAGAAGACCCCGCGGGGAAGCGGAGCTACTAACTTCAGCCTGCTGAAGCAGGCTGGAGACGTGGA
GGAGAACCCTGGACCTGCACCGGGATCCGGGGAGTTTCTGGCAACCACACTGGAACGGATCGAGAAAAAT
TTCGTGATTACTGATCCGAGACTGCCTGACAACCCAATCATTTTTGCGAGCGATTCCTTCCTGCAGCTGA
CAGAATATTCTCGGGAAGAGATCCTGGGGCGCAATTGCCGTTTTCTGCAGGGACCCGAGACAGACCGTGC
CACTGTTCGGAAAATCAGAGATGCTATTGACAACCAGACTGAAGTGACCGTTCAGCTGATCAATTATACC
AAGAGCGGCAAGAAGTTCTGGAACGTGTTCCACCTGCAGCCGATGCGCGATTATAAGGGCGACGTCCAGT
ACTTCATTGGCGTGCAGCTGGATGGCACCGAACGTCTTCATGGCGCCGCTGAGCGTGAGGCGGTCTGCCT
GATCAAAAAGACAGCCTTTCAGATTGCTGAGGCAGCGAACGACGAAAATTACTTTGGAAGCGGGAGTGGG
AGCAAAAAGAAGAAAAAGAAGTCAAAGACAAAGTGTGTAATTATGTAGGCGGCCGCGACTCTAGATCATA
ATCAGCCATACCACATTTGTAGAGGTTTTACTTGCTTTAAAAAACCTCCCACACCTCCCCCTGAACCTGA
AACATAAAATGAATGCAATTGTTGTTGTTAACTTGTTTATTGCAGCTTATAATGGTTACAAATAAAGCAA
TAGCATCACAAATTTCACAAATAAAGCATTTTTTTCACTGCATTCTAGTTGTGGTTTGTCCAAACTCATC
AATGTATCTTAAGGCGTAAATTGTAAGCGTTAATATTTTGTTAAAATTCGCGTTAAATTTTTGTTAAATC
AGCTCATTTTTTAACCAATAGGCCGAAATCGGCAAAATCCCTTATAAATCAAAAGAATAGACCGAGATAG
GGT
[37 nt withheld, positions 3924-3960]
AAAGAACGTGGACTCCAACGTCAAAGG
[49 nt withheld, positions 3988-4036]
T
[91 nt withheld, positions 4038-4128]
G
[124 nt withheld, positions 4130-4253]
CAGGTGGCACTTTTCGGGGAAATGTGCGCGGAACCCCTATTTGTTTATTTTTCTAAATACATTCAAATAT
GTATCCGCTCATGAGACAATAACCCTGATAAATGCTTCAATAATATTGAAAAAGGAAGAGTCCTGAGGCG
GAAAGAACCAGCTGTGGAATGTGTGTCAGTTAGGGTGTGGAAAGTCCCCAGGCTCCCCAGCAGGCAGAAG
TATGCAAAGCATGCATCTCAATTAGTCAGCAACCAGGTGTGGAAAGTCCCCAGGCTCCCCAGCAGGCAGA
AGTATGCAAAGCATGCATCTCAATTAGTCAGCAACCATAGTCCCGCCCCTAACTCCGCCCATCCCGCCCC
TAACTCCGCCCAGTTCCGCCCATTCTCCGCCCCATGGCTGACTAATTTTTTTTATTTATGCAGAGGCCGA
GGCCGCCTCGGCCTCTGAGCTATTCCAGAAGTAGTGAGGAGGCTTTTTTGGAGGCCTAGGCTTTTGCAAA
GATCGATCAAGAGACAGGATGAGGATCGTTTCGCATGATTGAACAAGATGGATTGCACGCAGGTTCTCCG
GCCGCTTGGGTGGAGAGGCTATTCGGCTATGACTGGGCACAACAGACAATCGGCTGCTCTGATGCCGCCG
TGTTCCGGCTGTCAGCGCAGGGGCGCCCGGTTCTTTTTGTCAAGACCGACCTGTCCGGTGCCCTGAATGA
ACTGCAAGACGAGGCAGCGCGGCTATCGTGGCTGGCCACGACGGGCGTTCCTTGCGCAGCTGTGCTCGAC
GTTGTCACTGAAGCGGGAAGGGACTGGCTGCTATTGGGCGAAGTGCCGGGGCAGGATCTCCTGTCATCTC
ACCTTGCTCCTGCCGAGAAAGTATCCATCATGGCTGATGCAATGCGGCGGCTGCATACGCTTGATCCGGC
TACCTGCCCATTCGACCACCAAGCGAAACATCGCATCGAGCGAGCACGTACTCGGATGGAAGCCGGTCTT
GTCGATCAGGATGATCTGGACGAAGAGCATCAGGGGCTCGCGCCAGCCGAACTGTTCGCCAGGCTCAAGG
CGAGCATGCCCGACGGCGAGGATCTCGTCGTGACCCATGGCGATGCCTGCTTGCCGAATATCATGGTGGA
AAATGGCCGCTTTTCTGGATTCATCGACTGTGGCCGGCTGGGTGTGGCGGACCGCTATCAGGACATAGCG
TTGGCTACCCGTGATATTGCTGAAGAGCTTGGCGGCGAATGGGCTGACCGCTTCCTCGTGCTTTACGGTA
TCGCCGCTCCCGATTCGCAGCGCATCGCCTTCTATCGCCTTCTTGACGAGTTCTTCTGAGCGGGACTCTG
GGGTTCGAAATGACCGACCAAGCGACGCCCAACCTGCCATCACGAGATTTCGATTCCACCGCCGCCTTCT
ATGAAAGGTTGGGCTTCGGAATCGTTTTCCGGGACGCCGGCTGGATGATCCTCCAGCGCGGGGATCTCAT
GCTGGAGTTCTTCGCCCACCCTAGGGGGAGGCTAACTGAAACACGGAAGGAGACAATACCGGAAGGAACC
CGCGCTATGACGGCAATAAAAAGACAGAATAAAACGCACGGTGTTGGGTCGTTTGTTCATAAACGCGGGG
TTCGGTCCCAGGGCTGGCACTCTGTCGATACCCCACCGAGACCCCATTGGGGCCAATACGCCCGCGTTTC
TTCCTTTTCCCCACCCCACCCCCCAAGTTCGGGTGAAGGCCCAGGGCTCGCAGCCAACGTCGGGGCGGCA
GGCCCTGCCATAGCCTCAGGTTACTCATATATACTTTAGATTGATTTAAAACTTCATTTTTAATTTAAAA
GGATCTAGGTGAAGATCCTTTTTGATAATCTCATGACCAAAATCCCTTAACGTGAGTTTTCGTTCCACTG
AGCGTCAGACCCCGTAGAAAAGATCAAAGGATCTTCTTGAGATCCTTTTTTTCTGCGCGTAATCTGCTGC
TTGCAAACAAAAAAACCACCGCTACCAGCGGTGGTTTGTTTGCCGGATCAAGAGCTACCAACTCTTTTTC
CGAAGGTAACTGGCTTCAGCAGAGCGCAGATACCAAATACTGTTCTTCTAGTGTAGCCGTAGTTAGGCCA
CCACTTCAAGAACTCTGTAGCACCGCCTACATACCTCGCTCTGCTAATCCTGTTACCAGTGGCTGCTGCC
AGTGGCGATAAGTCGTGTCTTACCGGGTTGGACTCAAGACGATAGTTACCGGATAAGGCGCAGCGGTCGG
GCTGAACGGGGGGTTCGTGCACACAGCCCAGCTTGGAGCGAACGACCTACACCGAACTGAGATACCTACA
GCGTGAGCTATGAGAAAGCGCCACGCTTCCCGAAGGGAGAAAGGCGGACAGGTATCCGGTAAGCGGCAGG
GTCGGAACAGGAGAGCGCACGAGGGAGCTTCCAGGGGGAAACGCCTGGTATCTTTATAGTCCTGTCGGGT
TTCGCCACCTCTGACTTGAGCGTCGATTTTTGTGATGCTCGTCAGGGGGGCGGAGCCTATGGAAAAACGC
CAGCAACGCGGCCTTTTTACGGTTCCTGGCCTTTTGCTGGCCTTTTGCTCACATGTTCTTTCCTGCGTTA
TCCCCTGATTCTGTGG
Features (pLannotate 1.2.2; 17 found; start..end, strand, type, name):
     84..387     +  enhancer       CMV enhancer: human cytomegalovirus immediate early enhancer
    388..591     +  promoter       CMV promoter: human cytomegalovirus (CMV) immediate early promoter
    636..1352    +  CDS            mVenus: mVenus is a basic (constitutively fluorescent) yellow fluorescent protein published in 2006, derived from Aequorea victoria. It is reported to be a rapidly-maturing monomer with moderate acid sensitivity.
   1401..1742    +  CDS            sspB (fragment): SSPB_HAEIN - Experimental evidence at protein level: Swiss-Prot protein existence level 1. Also stimulates degradation of the N-terminus of RseA (residues 1-108, alone or in complex with sigma-E) by ClpX-ClpP in a non-ssrA-mediated fashion. From Haemophilus influenzae (strain ATCC 51907 / DSM 11121 / KW20 / Rd).
   1782..2954    +  CDS            RAPGEF1 (fragment): RPGF1_HUMAN - Also known as GRF2. Experimental evidence at protein level: Swiss-Prot protein existence level 1. Guanine nucleotide-releasing protein that binds to SH3 domain of CRK and GRB2/ASH. Transduces signals from CRK to activate RAS. Involved in cell branching and adhesion mediated by BCAR1-CRK-RAPGEF1 signaling and activation of RAP1 (PubMed:12432078). Plays a role in the establishment of basal endothelial barrier function. Plays a role in nerve growth factor (NGF)-induced sustained activation of Rap1 and neurite outgrowth. From Homo sapiens (Human).
   3069..3386    +  CDS            miniSOG: miniSOG is a basic (constitutively fluorescent) cyan fluorescent protein published in 2011, derived from Arabidopsis thaliana. It requires the cofactor flavin for fluorescence.
   3504..3547    +  CDS            K-Ras (fragment): human small GTPase proto-oncoprotein
   3564..3647    +  CDS            large T antigen (fragment): large T antigen from SV40 (simian virus 40)
   3670..3791    +  polyA_signal   SV40 poly(A) signal: SV40 polyadenylation signal
   3825..4253    -  rep_origin     f1 ori (sequence partly withheld): f1 bacteriophage origin of replication; arrow indicates direction of (+) strand synthesis
   4280..4384    +  promoter       AmpR promoter: bla
   4386..4743    +  promoter       SV40 promoter: SV40 enhancer and early promoter
   4778..5572    +  CDS            NeoR/KanR: aminoglycoside phosphotransferase from Tn5; aph(3')-II (or nptII); confers resistance to neomycin, kanamycin, and G418 (Geneticin®)
   5593..5745    +  CDS            ble (fragment): BLE_KLEPN - Experimental evidence at protein level: Swiss-Prot protein existence level 1. Binding protein with a strong affinity to the bleomycin family of antibiotics. Binds to CL990; an antimitotic-antibiotic compound. From Klebsiella pneumoniae.
   5804..5851    +  polyA_signal   HSV TK poly(A) signal: herpes simplex virus thymidine kinase polyadenylation signal (Cole and Stacy, 1985)
   5942..5958    -  polyA_signal   bGH poly(A) signal (fragment): bovine growth hormone polyadenylation signal
   6180..6768    +  rep_origin     ori: high-copy-number ColE1/pMB1/pBR322/pUC origin of replication
