[The description below was written by a language model from this plasmid's Addgene catalogue record and pLannotate feature annotations shown in this document.]
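Description:
mVenus-NES-SspB-C3Gcat-P2A-iLIDcaax, also called opto-Rap, is a 6.9 kb mammalian expression plasmid built on the Clontech pEGFP-N1 backbone with EGFP removed. It is maintained in E. coli through a high-copy ColE1/pUC-type origin and selected with kanamycin. The NeoR/KanR gene is driven by tandem bacterial (bla) and SV40 early promoters and ends in an HSV TK polyadenylation signal, so the same marker can also provide G418 selection in mammalian cells. An f1 origin is also present.

The 2.9 kb insert sits between AgeI and NotI sites, downstream of the CMV enhancer/promoter and upstream of the SV40 poly(A) signal. It encodes a single open reading frame that a P2A self-cleaving peptide splits into two polypeptides. The first is mVenus, a monomeric yellow fluorescent protein, fused to a nuclear export signal, SspB, and the catalytic fragment of human C3G (RAPGEF1), a guanine nucleotide exchange factor that activates Rap1. The second is iLID, the light-inducible dimerizer built on the oat (Avena sativa) LOV2 domain, carrying a C-terminal K-Ras-derived CAAX box that anchors it to the plasma membrane. The annotation software labels the iLID region "miniSOG", most likely because both are LOV-domain proteins. The short "large T antigen" and "ble" fragment hits downstream appear to be backbone remnants rather than functional parts.

In the iLID/SspB system, blue light exposes a peptide on iLID that binds SspB. Illumination should therefore recruit the cytosolic, fluorescently trackable C3G catalytic domain to the membrane, where it can activate Rap locally and reversibly. The construct belongs to a set of optogenetic tools for controlling small GTPases in mammalian cells.
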