Addgene plasmid #173868: mVenus-NES-SspB-C3Gcat-P2A-iLIDcaax
Purpose: Mammalian expression of mVenus-NES-SspB-C3Gcat-P2A-iLIDcaax (opto-Rap)
Depositing lab: Takao Nakata. Depositing organization: Institute of Science Tokyo. Publication: Optogenetic control of small GTPases reveals RhoA mediates intracellular calcium signaling. Inaba H, Miao Q, Nakata T. J Biol Chem. 2021 Jan-Jun;296:100290. doi: 10.1016/j.jbc.2021.100290. Epub 2021 Jan 13. PubMed 33453281.
Backbone
  Vector backbone: pEGFP-N1
  Backbone manufacturer: Clontech
  Backbone size w/o insert (bp): 3946
  Total vector size (bp): 6859
  Modifications to backbone: EGFP was removed
  Vector type: Mammalian Expression
Growth in bacteria
  Bacterial resistance: Kanamycin, 50 μg/mL
  Growth temperature: 37°C
  Growth strain: DH5alpha
  Copy number: High Copy
Gene/Insert
  Gene/Insert name: mVenus-NES-SspB-C3Gcat-P2A-iLIDcaax
  Species: H. sapiens (human); Avena sativa (oat)
  Insert size (bp): 2913
  Promoter: CMV
  Tag / fusion protein: mVenus (N terminal on insert); C-terminal CAAX-box (C terminal on backbone)
  Cloning method: Restriction Enzyme; 5′ cloning site AgeI (not destroyed); 3′ cloning site NotI (not destroyed)
  Sequencing primers: 5′ GGTCTATATAAGCAGAGCTGG; 3′ AAGTAAAACCTCTACAAATGTGG
Terms and licenses: Academic/Nonprofit Terms; Industry Terms: Not Available to Industry
How to cite: mVenus-NES-SspB-C3Gcat-P2A-iLIDcaax was a gift from Takao Nakata (Addgene plasmid # 173868 ; http://n2t.net/addgene:173868 ; RRID:Addgene_173868)
